Addgene plasmid #181817: pBEL2307
Purpose: Expression plasmid for LetB ΔRing 3 (without TM region)
Depositing lab: Gira Bhabha & Damian Ekiert. Depositing organization: NYU Grossman School of Medicine. Publication: Role of Ring6 in the Function of the E. coli MCE Protein LetB. Vieni C, Coudray N, Isom GL, Bhabha G, Ekiert DC. J Mol Biol. 2022 Jan 22;434(7):167463. doi: 10.1016/j.jmb.2022.167463. PubMed 35077766.
Backbone
  Vector backbone: pET21a
  Backbone manufacturer: Novagen
  Backbone size w/o insert (bp): 5523
  Vector type: Bacterial Expression
Growth in bacteria
  Bacterial resistance: Ampicillin, 100 μg/mL
  Growth temperature: 37°C
  Growth strain: DH5alpha
  Copy number: High Copy
Gene/Insert
  Gene/Insert name: LetB (a.k.a. b1834, yebT, ECK1833)
  Species: E. coli
  Mutation: LetB(43-877; delta280-391)-6xHis
  Promoter: T7
  Cloning method: Gibson Cloning
  Sequencing primers: 5′ T7; 3′ T7 Terminal
Terms and licenses: Academic/Nonprofit Terms; Industry Terms: Not Available to Industry
How to cite: pBEL2307 was a gift from Gira Bhabha & Damian Ekiert (Addgene plasmid # 181817 ; http://n2t.net/addgene:181817 ; RRID:Addgene_181817)
