[The description below was written by a language model from this plasmid's Addgene catalogue record and pLannotate feature annotations shown in this document.]
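Description:
pBEL2307 is a bacterial expression plasmid built on the Novagen pET21a backbone for producing a soluble, engineered form of the E. coli MCE protein LetB (also known as YebT). The insert, introduced by Gibson cloning, encodes residues 43–877 with residues 280–391 deleted and a 6xHis tag appended. The N-terminal truncation removes the transmembrane region, and the internal deletion removes the third MCE ring ("ΔRing 3"). The sequenced plasmid is 7,721 nt, and the feature table shows a yebT fragment of about 2.2 kb. The 6xHis tag itself was not picked up as a separate feature.

Expression follows the standard pET arrangement. A T7 promoter is followed directly by a lac operator, with the LetB coding region downstream and a T7 terminator after it. A lacI gene with its own promoter supplies the repressor. Transcription therefore needs a host that provides T7 RNA polymerase and is induced with IPTG or lactose. The plasmid replicates from a ColE1/pMB1-type origin and carries the pBR322-derived bom and rop elements; the record lists it as high copy, although rop normally moderates copy number. Selection is through β-lactamase (ampicillin resistance). An f1 origin is also present.

The automated annotation also reports a loxP site, a short MCS fragment, tetracycline-resistance fragments, a short RSF ori fragment and a partial "SET1" match next to the terminator. These look like backbone remnants or short-homology hits, and the record assigns them no function. The stated purpose and the associated study on LetB ring function suggest the plasmid is used to overexpress the ring-deletion variant, with the His tag available for affinity purification.
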