Features (pLannotate 1.2.2; 20 found; start..end, strand, type, name):
      1..88      +  rep_origin     RSF ori (fragment): Plasmids containing the RSF 1030 origin of replication can be propagated in E. coli cells that contain additional plasmids with compatible origins.
     93..232     -  misc_feature   bom: basis of mobility region from pBR322
    334..525     -  CDS            rop: Rop protein, which maintains plasmids at low copy number; rop
    542..922     +  CDS            YPB1_ECOLX: Protein predicted: Swiss-Prot protein existence level 4. From Escherichia coli.
    994..1285    -  CDS            TcR (fragment): tetracycline efflux protein; tet; confers resistance to tetracycline
   1300..1321    -  protein_bind   CAP binding site: CAP binding activates transcription in the presence of cAMP. E. coli catabolite activator protein
   1334..2416    -  CDS            lacI: lac repressor; lacI; The lac repressor binds to the lac operator to inhibit transcription in E. coli. This inhibition can be relieved by adding lactose or isopropyl-β-D-thiogalactopyranoside (IPTG).
   2417..2494    -  promoter       lacI promoter: lacI
   2502..2781    -  CDS            TcR (fragment): tetracycline efflux protein; tet; confers resistance to tetracycline
   2803..2821    +  promoter       T7 promoter: promoter for bacteriophage T7 RNA polymerase
   2822..2846    +  protein_bind   lac operator: The lac repressor binds to the lac operator to inhibit transcription in E. coli. This inhibition can be relieved by adding lactose or isopropyl-β-D-thiogalactopyranoside (IPTG). lac repressor encoded by lacI
   2903..5071    +  CDS            yebT (fragment): YEBT_ECOLI - Experimental evidence at protein level: Swiss-Prot protein existence level 1. Component of a transport pathway that contributes to membrane integrity (PubMed:27795327). May directly span the intermembrane space, facilitating the transport of substrates across the periplasm (Probable). From Escherichia coli (strain K12).
   5121..5170    +  CDS            SET1 (fragment): solubility-enhancement tag derived from T7 phage gene 10B
   5178..5225    +  terminator     T7 terminator: transcription terminator for bacteriophage T7 RNA polymerase
   5262..5690    +  rep_origin     f1 ori (sequence partly withheld): f1 bacteriophage origin of replication; arrow indicates direction of (+) strand synthesis
   5792..5825    +  protein_bind   loxP: Cre-mediated recombination occurs in the 8-bp core sequence (GCATACAT). Cre recombinase
   5855..5873    +  misc_feature   MCS (fragment): pBluescript multiple cloning site
   5904..6008    +  promoter       AmpR promoter: bla
   6009..6869    +  CDS            AmpR: β-lactamase; bla; confers resistance to ampicillin, carbenicillin, and related antibiotics
   7040..7628    +  rep_origin     ori: high-copy-number ColE1/pMB1/pBR322/pUC origin of replication
>Addgene plasmid #181817 | pBEL2307 | addgene full sequence | sequence record 356907 | Addgene NGS Result
AACCGTATTACCGCCTTTGAGTGAGCTGATACCGCTCGCCGCAGCCGAACGACCGAGCGCAGCGAGTCAG
TGAGCGAGGAAGCGGAAGAGCGCCTGATGCGGTATTTTCTCCTTACGCATCTGTGCGGTATTTCACACCG
CAATGGTGCACTCTCAGTACAATCTGCTCTGATGCCGCATAGTTAAGCCAGTATACACTCCGCTATCGCT
ACGTGACTGGGTCATGGCTGCGCCCCGACACCCGCCAACACCCGCTGACGCGCCCTGACGGGCTTGTCTG
CTCCCGGCATCCGCTTACAGACAAGCTGTGACCGTCTCCGGGAGCTGCATGTGTCAGAGGTTTTCACCGT
CATCACCGAAACGCGCGAGGCAGCTGCGGTAAAGCTCATCAGCGTGGTCGTGAAGCGATTCACAGATGTC
TGCCTGTTCATCCGCGTCCAGCTCGTTGAGTTTCTCCAGAAGCGTTAATGTCTGGCTTCTGATAAAGCGG
GCCATGTTAAGGGCGGTTTTTTCCTGTTTGGTCACTGATGCCTCCGTGTAAGGGGGATTTCTGTTCATGG
GGGTAATGATACCGATGAAACGAGAGAGGATGCTCACGATACGGGTTACTGATGATGAACATGCCCGGTT
ACTGGAACGTTGTGAGGGTAAACAACTGGCGGTATGGATGCGGCGGGACCAGAGAAAAATCACTCAGGGT
CAATGCCAGCGCTTCGTTAATACAGATGTAGGTGTTCCACAGGGTAGCCAGCAGCATCCTGCGATGCAGA
TCCGGAACATAATGGTGCAGGGCGCTGACTTCCGCGTTTCCAGACTTTACGAAACACGGAAACCGAAGAC
CATTCATGTTGTTGCTCAGGTCGCAGACGTTTTGCAGCAGCAGTCGCTTCACGTTCGCTCGCGTATCGGT
GATTCATTCTGCTAACCAGTAAGGCAACCCCGCCAGCCTAGCCGGGTCCTCAACGACAGGAGCACGATCA
TGCGCACCCGTGGGGCCGCCATGCCGGCGATAATGGCCTGCTTCTCGCCGAAACGTTTGGTGGCGGGACC
AGTGACGAAGGCTTGAGCGAGGGCGTGCAAGATTCCGAATACCGCAAGCGACAGGCCGATCATCGTCGCG
CTCCAGCGAAAGCGGTCCTCGCCGAAAATGACCCAGAGCGCTGCCGGCACCTGTCCTACGAGTTGCATGA
TAAAGAAGACAGTCATAAGTGCGGCGACGATAGTCATGCCCCGCGCCCACCGGAAGGAGCTGACTGGGTT
GAAGGCTCTCAAGGGCATCGGTCGAGATCCCGGTGCCTAATGAGTGAGCTAACTTACATTAATTGCGTTG
CGCTCACTGCCCGCTTTCCAGTCGGGAAACCTGTCGTGCCAGCTGCATTAATGAATCGGCCAACGCGCGG
GGAGAGGCGGTTTGCGTATTGGGCGCCAGGGTGGTTTTTCTTTTCACCAGTGAGACGGGCAACAGCTGAT
TGCCCTTCACCGCCTGGCCCTGAGAGAGTTGCAGCAAGCGGTCCACGCTGGTTTGCCCCAGCAGGCGAAA
ATCCTGTTTGATGGTGGTTAACGGCGGGATATAACATGAGCTGTCTTCGGTATCGTCGTATCCCACTACC
GAGATATCCGCACCAACGCGCAGCCCGGACTCGGTAATGGCGCGCATTGCGCCCAGCGCCATCTGATCGT
TGGCAACCAGCATCGCAGTGGGAACGATGCCCTCATTCAGCATTTGCATGGTTTGTTGAAAACCGGACAT
GGCACTCCAGTCGCCTTCCCGTTCCGCTATCGGCTGAATTTGATTGCGAGTGAGATATTTATGCCAGCCA
GCCAGACGCAGACGCGCCGAGACAGAACTTAATGGGCCCGCTAACAGCGCGATTTGCTGGTGACCCAATG
CGACCAGATGCTCCACGCCCAGTCGCGTACCGTCTTCATGGGAGAAAATAATACTGTTGATGGGTGTCTG
GTCAGAGACATCAAGAAATAACGCCGGAACATTAGTGCAGGCAGCTTCCACAGCAATGGCATCCTGGTCA
TCCAGCGGATAGTTAATGATCAGCCCACTGACGCGTTGCGCGAGAAGATTGTGCACCGCCGCTTTACAGG
CTTCGACGCCGCTTCGTTCTACCATCGACACCACCACGCTGGCACCCAGTTGATCGGCGCGAGATTTAAT
CGCCGCGACAATTTGCGACGGCGCGTGCAGGGCCAGACTGGAGGTGGCAACGCCAATCAGCAACGACTGT
TTGCCCGCCAGTTGTTGTGCCACGCGGTTGGGAATGTAATTCAGCTCCGCCATCGCCGCTTCCACTTTTT
CCCGCGTTTTCGCAGAAACGTGGCTGGCCTGGTTCACCACGCGGGAAACGGTCTGATAAGAGACACCGGC
ATACTCTGCGACATCGTATAACGTTACTGGTTTCACATTCACCACCCTGAATTGACTCTCTTCCGGGCGC
TATCATGCCATACCGCGAAAGGTTTTGCGCCATTCGATGGTGTCCGGGATCTCGACGCTCTCCCTTATGC
GACTCCTGCATTAGGAAGCAGCCCAGTAGTAGGTTGAGGCCGTTGAGCACCGCCGCCGCAAGGAATGGTG
CATGCAAGGAGATGGCGCCCAACAGTCCCCCGGCCACGGGGCCTGCCACCATACCCACGCCGAAACAAGC
GCTCATGAGCCCGAAGTGGCGAGCCCGATCTTCCCCATCGGTGATGTCGGCGATATAGGCGCCAGCAACC
GCACCTGTGGCGCCGGTGATGCCGGCCACGATGCGTCCGGCGTAGAGGATCGAGATCTCGATCCCGCGAA
ATTAATACGACTCACTATAGGGGAATTGTGAGCGGATAACAATTCCCCTCTAGAAATAATTTTGTTTAAC
TTTGGCCCAGGCGGCCAGGAGGGTCTCACATGCAGGACCGGGGTAATACCGTCACCATCGACTTTATGTC
GGCGGATGGTATTGTTCCAGGCCGTACGCCTGTTCGTTATCAGGGCGTTGAAGTCGGAACAGTGCAGGAT
ATCAGCCTCAGCGACGATCTTCGTAAGATTGAAGTCAAGGTCAGCATCAAGTCCGATATGAAAGATGCGC
TGCGCGAAGAGACTCAGTTCTGGCTGGTGACGCCAAAAGCATCGTTGGCAGGTGTCTCCGGGCTGGACGC
CCTCGTCGGTGGGAACTATATCGGCATGATGCCGGGTAAAGGTAAAGAGCAGGATCACTTTGTCGCACTC
GATACCCAACCGAAATATCGGCTGGACAATGGCGATCTGATGATCCACCTGCAAGCCCCCGATCTCGGCT
CGCTGAACAGCGGTTCATTGGTCTATTTCCGCAAGATCCCGGTGGGAAAAGTCTACGACTATGCCATCAA
TCCCAACAAGCAAGGCGTGGTGATTGATGTCCTGATCGAGCGGCGTTTTACCGATCTGGTGAAAAAAGGT
AGCCGTTTCTGGAACGTTTCCGGCGTTGATGCCAACGTCAGTATCAGTGGCGCGAAGGTGAAACTGGAAA
GCCTGGCGGCACTGGTTAACGGTGCGATTGCCTTCGATTCACCAGAAGAGTCGAAACCTGCCGAGGCGGA
AGATACCTTTGGTCTGTATGAAGATCTGGCCCACAGCCAGCGTGTTCTGACGCTGACCCTGACCGCGCCG
GAAAGTTACGGTATTGATGCGGGTCAGCCGCTCATTCTTCACGGCGTGCAGGTAGGCCAGGTTATCGATC
GTAAACTCACCAGCAAAGGCGTCACCTTTACCGTCGCCATCGAGCCTCAGCATCGCGAACTGGTAAAAGG
CGATAGCAAATTTGTCGTCAACAGCCGTGTCGATGTGAAGGTGGGGCTGGATGGCGTTGAGTTTCTCGGT
GCCAGCGCCTCAGAATGGATCAATGGCGGGATACGTATTCTGCCGGGCGATAAAGGTGAGATGAAAGCCA
GCTATCCACTGTATGCCAATTTGGAAAAAGCGCTGGAGAACAGCCTTAGCGATTTACCCACCACAACCGT
GAGTTTGAGTGCAGAGACGCTGCCGGATGTGCAGGCAGGATCGGTAGTGCTGTACCGTAAATTTGAAGTT
GGTGAAGTGATTACCGTGCGTCCGCGAGCTAACGCGTTTGATATCGATCTGCATATTAAGCCGGAGTATC
GCAACCTTCTGACCAGCAATAGCGTGTTCTGGGCAGAAGGCGGGGCGAAAGTTCAGCTGAATGGTAGTGG
TCTGACCGTACAGGCATCCCCGCTCTCCAGAGCATTAAAGGGAGCCATTAGCTTCGACAACCTCAGCGGT
GCCAGCGCCAGTCAGCGTAAAGGCGATAAGCGTATTCTGTATGCTTCCGAAACAGCGGCCCGTGCGGTTG
GCGGGCAGATTACGCTTCACGCTTTCGATGCCGGAAAACTGGCGGTCGGGATGCCAATTCGCTATCTCGG
TATTGATATCGGGCAAATCCAGACGCTGGATCTGATTACCGCACGCAATGAAGTACAGGCAAAGGCGGTA
CTTTACCCGGAATATGTCCAGACCTTTGCTCGCGGTGGTACGCGCTTCTCAGTGGTCACACCGCAAATTT
CGGCAGCTGGCGTTGAGCATCTTGATACTATCCTCCAGCCGTATATCAACGTCGAACCAGGCCGGGGCAA
TCCTCGCCGCGACTTTGAATTACAAGAGGCCACCATTACTGATTCGCGTTACCTGGATGGCTTAAGCATT
ATTGTTGAAGCGCCGGAAGCCGGTTCGTTAGGCATCGGTACGCCTGTGCTGTTCCGTGGTCTGGAAGTCG
GTACGGTTACAGGAATGACGCTGGGGACATTGTCAGATCGCGTGATGATTGCGATGCGCATCAGTAAACG
CTATCAACACCTGGTGCGTAACAATTCCGTGTTCTGGTTGGCATCGGGTTACAGTCTGGACTTTGGTCTG
ACGGGCGGCGTAGTGAAAACCGGCACCTTTAACCAGTTTATCCGTGGCGGCATCGCCTTCGCCACGCCTC
CGGGTACGCCACTGGCACCGAAAGCCCAGGAAGGCAAACACTTCCTGTTGCAGGAAAGTGAACCGAAAGA
GTGGCGTGAATGGGGAACTGCGCTTCCCAAAGGCGAGACCCATCACCACCATCACCATTAAGGCCAGGCC
GGCCGATCCGGCTGCTAACAAAGCCCGAAAGGAAGCTGAGTTGGCTGCTGCCACCGCTGAGCAATAACTA
GCATAACCCCTTGGGGCCTCTAAACGGGTCTTGAGGGGTTTTTTGCTGAAAGGAGGAACTATATCCGGAT
TGGCGAATGGG
[124 nt withheld, positions 5262-5385]
C
[91 nt withheld, positions 5387-5477]
A
[49 nt withheld, positions 5479-5527]
CCTTTGACGTTGGAGTCCACGTTCTTT
[37 nt withheld, positions 5555-5591]
ACCCTATCTCGGTCTATTCTTTTGATTTATAAGGGATTTTGCCGATTTCGGCCTATTGGTTAAAAAATGA
GCTGATTTAACAAAAATTTAACGCGAATTTTAACAAAATATTAACGCTTACAATTTAGGTGGCACTTTTC
GGGGAACGACGACCTGCAGCCAAGCTAGCTTGGCTGGACGTAAACTCCTCTTCAGACCTAATAACTTCGT
ATAGCATACATTATACGAAGTTATATTAAGGGTTATTGAATATGATCGGAATTGGGCTGCAGGAATTCGA
TAGCTTGGCTGCAGGTCGACCTCGAGGATGTGCGCGGAACCCCTATTTGTTTATTTTTCTAAATACATTC
AAATATGTATCCGCTCATGAGACAATAACCCTGATAAATGCTTCAATAATATTGAAAAAGGAAGAGTATG
AGTATTCAACATTTCCGTGTCGCCCTTATTCCCTTTTTTGCGGCATTTTGCCTTCCTGTTTTTGCTCACC
CAGAAACGCTGGTGAAAGTAAAAGATGCTGAAGATCAGTTGGGTGCACGAGTGGGTTACATCGAACTGGA
TCTCAACAGCGGTAAGATCCTTGAGAGTTTTCGCCCCGAAGAACGTTTTCCAATGATGAGCACTTTTAAA
GTTCTGCTATGTGGCGCGGTATTATCCCGTATTGACGCCGGGCAAGAGCAACTCGGTCGCCGCATACACT
ATTCTCAGAATGACTTGGTTGAGTACTCACCAGTCACAGAAAAGCATCTTACGGATGGCATGACAGTAAG
AGAATTATGCAGTGCTGCCATAACCATGAGTGATAACACTGCGGCCAACTTACTTCTGACAACGATCGGA
GGACCGAAGGAGCTAACCGCTTTTTTGCACAACATGGGGGATCATGTAACTCGCCTTGATCGTTGGGAAC
CGGAGCTGAATGAAGCCATACCAAACGACGAGCGTGACACCACGATGCCTGCAGCAATGGCAACAACGTT
GCGCAAACTATTAACTGGCGAACTACTTACTCTAGCTTCCCGGCAACAATTAATAGACTGGATGGAGGCG
GATAAAGTTGCAGGACCACTTCTGCGCTCGGCCCTTCCGGCTGGCTGGTTTATTGCTGATAAATCTGGAG
CCGGTGAGCGTGGCTCTCGCGGTATCATTGCAGCACTGGGGCCAGATGGTAAGCCCTCCCGTATCGTAGT
TATCTACACGACGGGGAGTCAGGCAACTATGGATGAACGAAATAGACAGATCGCTGAGATAGGTGCCTCA
CTGATTAAGCATTGGTAACTGTCAGACCAAGTTTACTCATATATACTTTAGATTGATTTAAAACTTCATT
TTTAATTTAAAAGGATCTAGGTGAAGATCCTTTTTGATAATCTCATGACCAAAATCCCTTAACGTGAGTT
TTCGTTCCACTGAGCGTCAGACCCCGTAGAAAAGATCAAAGGATCTTCTTGAGATCCTTTTTTTCTGCGC
GTAATCTGCTGCTTGCAAACAAAAAAACCACCGCTACCAGCGGTGGTTTGTTTGCCGGATCAAGAGCTAC
CAACTCTTTTTCCGAAGGTAACTGGCTTCAGCAGAGCGCAGATACCAAATACTGTCCTTCTAGTGTAGCC
GTAGTTAGGCCACCACTTCAAGAACTCTGTAGCACCGCCTACATACCTCGCTCTGCTAATCCTGTTACCA
GTGGCTGCTGCCAGTGGCGATAAGTCGTGTCTTACCGGGTTGGACTCAAGACGATAGTTACCGGATAAGG
CGCAGCGGTCGGGCTGAACGGGGGGTTCGTGCACACAGCCCAGCTTGGAGCGAACGACCTACACCGAACT
GAGATACCTACAGCGTGAGCTATGAGAAAGCGCCACGCTTCCCGAAGGGAGAAAGGCGGACAGGTATCCG
GTAAGCGGCAGGGTCGGAACAGGAGAGCGCACGAGGGAGCTTCCAGGGGGAAACGCCTGGTATCTTTATA
GTCCTGTCGGGTTTCGCCACCTCTGACTTGAGCGTCGATTTTTGTGATGCTCGTCAGGGGGGCGGAGCCT
ATGGAAAAACGCCAGCAACGCGGCCTTTTTACGGTTCCTGGCCTTTTGCTGGCCTTTTGCTCACATGTTC
TTTCCTGCGTTATCCCCTGATTCTGTGGAT
